Addgene plasmid #77800: CLK4 gRNA (BRDN0001146339)
Purpose: 3rd generation lentiviral gRNA plasmid targeting human CLK4
Depositing lab: John Doench & David Root. Depositing organization: Broad Institute. Publication: Optimized sgRNA design to maximize activity and minimize off-target effects of CRISPR-Cas9. Doench JG, Fusi N, Sullender M, Hegde M, Vaimberg EW, Donovan KF, Smith I, Tothova Z, Wilen C, Orchard R, Virgin HW, Listgarten J, Root DE. Nat Biotechnol. 2016 Jan 18. doi: 10.1038/nbt.3437. PubMed 26780180.
Backbone
  Vector backbone: lentiGuide-Puro
  Backbone manufacturer: Zhang Lab (Addgene plasmid # 52963)
  Vector type: Mammalian Expression, Lentiviral, CRISPR
  Selectable markers: Puromycin
Growth in bacteria
  Bacterial resistance: Ampicillin, 100 μg/mL
  Growth temperature: 37°C
  Growth strain: DH5alpha
  Copy number: High Copy
Gene/Insert
  Gene/Insert name: CLK4 (alt names: CLK4; NM_020666.2)
  gRNA/shRNA sequence: GCTATCGTGGAAGTCACAAG
  Species: H. sapiens (human)
  Entrez Gene: CLK4
  Promoter: hU6
  Cloning method: Unknown
  Sequencing primers: 5′ U6-F; 3′ pS2-R
Terms and licenses: Academic/Nonprofit Terms; Industry Terms: Not Available to Industry
Depositor comments: The gRNA was designed to target the following Genbank reference sequence(s): NM_020666.2. Note that this plasmid does NOT contain Cas9. It should be used in conjunction with lentiCas9-Blast (Addgene #52962) or otherwise with cell lines already expressing Cas9. Browse the full kinome gRNA library at http://www.addgene.org/pooled-library/broadgpp-human-kinome/ or visit http://www.broadinstitute.org/rnai/public/ for detailed protocols and information.
How to cite: CLK4 gRNA (BRDN0001146339) was a gift from John Doench & David Root (Addgene plasmid # 77800 ; http://n2t.net/addgene:77800 ; RRID:Addgene_77800)
