[The description below was written by a language model from this plasmid's Addgene catalogue record and pLannotate feature annotations shown in this document.]
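Description:
CLK4 gRNA (BRDN0001146339) is a third-generation lentiviral CRISPR guide plasmid built on the lentiGuide-Puro backbone and designed to target human CLK4, with the guide designed against the reference transcript for that gene. It belongs to a human kinome gRNA collection. In bacteria it is maintained through a high-copy ColE1/pUC-type origin and selected with ampicillin via the β-lactamase gene. An f1 origin, lac promoter/operator remnants and T7/T3 promoters are carried over from the cloning backbone.

The lentiviral transfer cassette begins with an RSV promoter fused to a truncated HIV-1 5' LTR, which makes genomic RNA production Tat-independent. This is followed by the Ψ packaging signal with a gag fragment and the Rev response element for Rev-dependent nuclear export. Within the provirus, a human U6 RNA polymerase III promoter drives the CLK4-specific spacer joined to the Streptococcus pyogenes Cas9 gRNA scaffold. A cPPT/CTS element downstream of the scaffold aids nuclear import of the viral genome. A separate EF-1α core promoter with its intron A expresses puromycin N-acetyltransferase for selecting transduced mammalian cells, and a WPRE enhances transcript expression. The cassette ends in a ΔU3 self-inactivating 3' LTR, and an SV40 poly(A) signal and SV40 origin lie beyond it.

The plasmid does not encode Cas9. It is meant to be packaged into lentivirus and used in cells that already express Cas9 or that receive a companion Cas9 vector, for CLK4 knockout or loss-of-function studies.
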