Features (pLannotate 1.2.2; 29 found; start..end, strand, type, name):
     14..80      +  CDS            small t antigen (fragment): SV40 (simian virus 40) small t antigen
    106..317     +  promoter       EF-1α core promoter: core promoter for human elongation factor EF-1α
    318..1256    +  intron         EF-1α intron A: intron upstream of the start codon of human EF-1α
   1278..1877    +  CDS            PuroR (fragment): puromycin N-acetyltransferase; pac from Streptomyces; confers resistance to puromycin
   1893..2481    +  misc_feature   WPRE: woodchuck hepatitis virus posttranscriptional regulatory element
   2532..2551    +  misc_feature   cPPT/CTS (fragment): central polypurine tract and central termination sequence of HIV-1
   2553..2786    +  LTR            3' LTR (ΔU3): self-inactivating 3' long terminal repeat (LTR) from HIV-1
   2864..2985    +  polyA_signal   SV40 poly(A) signal: SV40 polyadenylation signal
   3025..3160    +  rep_origin     SV40 ori: SV40 origin of replication
   3181..3199    -  promoter       T7 promoter: promoter for bacteriophage T7 RNA polymerase
   3207..3362    +  CDS            lacZα (fragment): LacZα fragment of β-galactosidase; lacZ fragment
   3367..3795    +  rep_origin     f1 ori (sequence partly withheld): f1 bacteriophage origin of replication; arrow indicates direction of (+) strand synthesis
   3848..3952    +  promoter       AmpR promoter: bla
   3953..4813    +  CDS            AmpR: β-lactamase; bla; confers resistance to ampicillin, carbenicillin, and related antibiotics
   4984..5572    +  rep_origin     ori: high-copy-number ColE1/pMB1/pBR322/pUC origin of replication
   5755..5847    +  CDS            lacI (fragment): lac repressor; lacI; The lac repressor binds to the lac operator to inhibit transcription in E. coli. This inhibition can be relieved by adding lactose or isopropyl-β-D-thiogalactopyranoside (IPTG).
   5860..5881    +  protein_bind   CAP binding site: CAP binding activates transcription in the presence of cAMP. E. coli catabolite activator protein
   5896..5926    +  promoter       lac promoter: promoter for the E. coli lac operon
   5934..5950    +  protein_bind   lac operator: The lac repressor binds to the lac operator to inhibit transcription in E. coli. This inhibition can be relieved by adding lactose or isopropyl-β-D-thiogalactopyranoside (IPTG). lac repressor encoded by lacI
   5995..6013    +  promoter       T3 promoter: promoter for bacteriophage T3 RNA polymerase
   6041..6267    +  promoter       RSV promoter: Rous sarcoma virus enhancer/promoter
   6268..6448    +  LTR            5' LTR (truncated): truncated 5' long terminal repeat (LTR) from HIV-1
   6495..6620    +  misc_feature   HIV-1 Ψ: packaging signal of human immunodeficiency virus type 1
   6604..6967    +  CDS            HIV-1 gag (fragment): gag protein from human immunodeficiency virus 1; gag
   7113..7346    +  misc_feature   RRE: The Rev response element (RRE) of HIV-1 allows for Rev-dependent mRNA export from the nucleus to the cytoplasm.
   7723..7749    +  CDS            Rev (fragment): human immunodeficiency virus 1 (HIV-1) Rev protein; rev; enhances nuclear export of unspliced and incompletely spliced viral mRNAs
   7753..7993    +  promoter       U6 promoter: RNA polymerase III promoter for human U6 snRNA
   8023..8098    +  misc_RNA       gRNA scaffold: guide RNA scaffold for the Streptococcus pyogenes CRISPR/Cas9 system
   8154..8271    +  misc_feature   cPPT/CTS: central polypurine tract and central termination sequence of HIV-1
>Addgene plasmid #77800 | CLK4 gRNA (BRDN0001146339) | addgene full sequence | sequence record 188436 | Addgene Assembled Sequence
CCCGGGTGCAAAGATGGATAAAGTTTTAAACAGAGAGGAATCTTTGCAGCTAATGGACCTTCTAGGTCTT
GAAAGGAGTGGGAATTGGCTCCGGTGCCCGTCAGTGGGCAGAGCGCACATCGCCCACAGTCCCCGAGAAG
TTGGGGGGAGGGGTCGGCAATTGATCCGGTGCCTAGAGAAGGTGGCGCGGGGTAAACTGGGAAAGTGATG
TCGTGTACTGGCTCCGCCTTTTTCCCGAGGGTGGGGGAGAACCGTATATAAGTGCAGTAGTCGCCGTGAA
CGTTCTTTTTCGCAACGGGTTTGCCGCCAGAACACAGGTAAGTGCCGTGTGTGGTTCCCGCGGGCCTGGC
CTCTTTACGGGTTATGGCCCTTGCGTGCCTTGAATTACTTCCACCTGGCTGCAGTACGTGATTCTTGATC
CCGAGCTTCGGGTTGGAAGTGGGTGGGAGAGTTCGAGGCCTTGCGCTTAAGGAGCCCCTTCGCCTCGTGC
TTGAGTTGAGGCCTGGCCTGGGCGCTGGGGCCGCCGCGTGCGAATCTGGTGGCACCTTCGCGCCTGTCTC
GCTGCTTTCGATAAGTCTCTAGCCATTTAAAATTTTTGATGACCTGCTGCGACGCTTTTTTTCTGGCAAG
ATAGTCTTGTAAATGCGGGCCAAGATCTGCACACTGGTATTTCGGTTTTTGGGGCCGCGGGCGGCGACGG
GGCCCGTGCGTCCCAGCGCACATGTTCGGCGAGGCGGGGCCTGCGAGCGCGGCCACCGAGAATCGGACGG
GGGTAGTCTCAAGCTGGCCGGCCTGCTCTGGTGCCTGGCCTCGCGCCGCCGTGTATCGCCCCGCCCTGGG
CGGCAAGGCTGGCCCGGTCGGCACCAGTTGCGTGAGCGGAAAGATGGCCGCTTCCCGGCCCTGCTGCAGG
GAGCTCAAAATGGAGGACGCGGCGCTCGGGAGAGCGGGCGGGTGAGTCACCCACACAAAGGAAAAGGGCC
TTTCCGTCCTCAGCCGTCGCTTCATGTGACTCCACGGAGTACCGGGCGCCGTCCAGGCACCTCGATTAGT
TCTCGAGCTTTTGGAGTACGTCGTCTTTAGGTTGGGGGGAGGGGTTTTATGCGATGGAGTTTCCCCACAC
TGAGTGGGTGGAGACTGAAGTTAGGCCAGCTTGGCACTTGATGTAATTCTCCTTGGAATTTGCCCTTTTT
GAGTTTGGATCTTGGTTCATTCTCAAGCCTCAGACAGTGGTTCAAAGTTTTTTTCTTCCATTTCAGGTGT
CGTGACGTACGGCCACCATGACCGAGTACAAGCCCACGGTGCGCCTCGCCACCCGCGACGACGTCCCCAG
GGCCGTACGCACCCTCGCCGCCGCGTTCGCCGACTACCCCGCCACGCGCCACACCGTCGATCCGGACCGC
CACATCGAGCGGGTCACCGAGCTGCAAGAACTCTTCCTCACGCGCGTCGGGCTCGACATCGGCAAGGTGT
GGGTCGCGGACGACGGCGCCGCCGTGGCGGTCTGGACCACGCCGGAGAGCGTCGAAGCGGGGGCGGTGTT
CGCCGAGATCGGCCCGCGCATGGCCGAGTTGAGCGGTTCCCGGCTGGCCGCGCAGCAACAGATGGAAGGC
CTCCTGGCGCCGCACCGGCCCAAGGAGCCCGCGTGGTTCCTGGCCACCGTCGGAGTCTCGCCCGACCACC
AGGGCAAGGGTCTGGGCAGCGCCGTCGTGCTCCCCGGAGTGGAGGCGGCCGAGCGCGCCGGGGTGCCCGC
CTTCCTGGAGACCTCCGCGCCCCGCAACCTCCCCTTCTACGAGCGGCTCGGCTTCACCGTCACCGCCGAC
GTCGAGGTGCCCGAAGGACCGCGCACCTGGTGCATGACCCGCAAGCCCGGTGCCTGAACGCGTTAAGTCG
ACAATCAACCTCTGGATTACAAAATTTGTGAAAGATTGACTGGTATTCTTAACTATGTTGCTCCTTTTAC
GCTATGTGGATACGCTGCTTTAATGCCTTTGTATCATGCTATTGCTTCCCGTATGGCTTTCATTTTCTCC
TCCTTGTATAAATCCTGGTTGCTGTCTCTTTATGAGGAGTTGTGGCCCGTTGTCAGGCAACGTGGCGTGG
TGTGCACTGTGTTTGCTGACGCAACCCCCACTGGTTGGGGCATTGCCACCACCTGTCAGCTCCTTTCCGG
GACTTTCGCTTTCCCCCTCCCTATTGCCACGGCGGAACTCATCGCCGCCTGCCTTGCCCGCTGCTGGACA
GGGGCTCGGCTGTTGGGCACTGACAATTCCGTGGTGTTGTCGGGGAAATCATCGTCCTTTCCTTGGCTGC
TCGCCTGTGTTGCCACCTGGATTCTGCGCGGGACGTCCTTCTGCTACGTCCCTTCGGCCCTCAATCCAGC
GGACCTTCCTTCCCGCGGCCTGCTGCCGGCTCTGCGGCCTCTTCCGCGTCTTCGCCTTCGCCCTCAGACG
AGTCGGATCTCCCTTTGGGCCGCCTCCCCGCGTCGACTTTAAGACCAATGACTTACAAGGCAGCTGTAGA
TCTTAGCCACTTTTTAAAAGAAAAGGGGGGACTGGAAGGGCTAATTCACTCCCAACGAAGACAAGATCTG
CTTTTTGCTTGTACTGGGTCTCTCTGGTTAGACCAGATCTGAGCCTGGGAGCTCTCTGGCTAACTAGGGA
ACCCACTGCTTAAGCCTCAATAAAGCTTGCCTTGAGTGCTTCAAGTAGTGTGTGCCCGTCTGTTGTGTGA
CTCTGGTAACTAGAGATCCCTCAGACCCTTTTAGTCAGTGTGGAAAATCTCTAGCAGTACGTATAGTAGT
TCATGTCATCTTATTATTCAGTATTTATAACTTGCAAAGAAATGAATATCAGAGAGTGAGAGGAACTTGT
TTATTGCAGCTTATAATGGTTACAAATAAAGCAATAGCATCACAAATTTCACAAATAAAGCATTTTTTTC
ACTGCATTCTAGTTGTGGTTTGTCCAAACTCATCAATGTATCTTATCATGTCTGGCTCTAGCTATCCCGC
CCCTAACTCCGCCCATCCCGCCCCTAACTCCGCCCAGTTCCGCCCATTCTCCGCCCCATGGCTGACTAAT
TTTTTTTATTTATGCAGAGGCCGAGGCCGCCTCGGCCTCTGAGCTATTCCAGAAGTAGTGAGGAGGCTTT
TTTGGAGGCCTAGGGACGTACCCAATTCGCCCTATAGTGAGTCGTATTACGCGCGCTCACTGGCCGTCGT
TTTACAACGTCGTGACTGGGAAAACCCTGGCGTTACCCAACTTAATCGCCTTGCAGCACATCCCCCTTTC
GCCAGCTGGCGTAATAGCGAAGAGGCCCGCACCGATCGCCCTTCCCAACAGTTGCGCAGCCTGAATGGCG
AATGGG
[124 nt withheld, positions 3367-3490]
C
[91 nt withheld, positions 3492-3582]
A
[49 nt withheld, positions 3584-3632]
CCTTTGACGTTGGAGTCCACGTTCTTT
[37 nt withheld, positions 3660-3696]
ACCCTATCTCGGTCTATTCTTTTGATTTATAAGGGATTTTGCCGATTTCGGCCTATTGGTTAAAAAATGA
GCTGATTTAACAAAAATTTAACGCGAATTTTAACAAAATATTAACGCTTACAATTTAGGTGGCACTTTTC
GGGGAAATGTGCGCGGAACCCCTATTTGTTTATTTTTCTAAATACATTCAAATATGTATCCGCTCATGAG
ACAATAACCCTGATAAATGCTTCAATAATATTGAAAAAGGAAGAGTATGAGTATTCAACATTTCCGTGTC
GCCCTTATTCCCTTTTTTGCGGCATTTTGCCTTCCTGTTTTTGCTCACCCAGAAACGCTGGTGAAAGTAA
AAGATGCTGAAGATCAGTTGGGTGCACGAGTGGGTTACATCGAACTGGATCTCAACAGCGGTAAGATCCT
TGAGAGTTTTCGCCCCGAAGAACGTTTTCCAATGATGAGCACTTTTAAAGTTCTGCTATGTGGCGCGGTA
TTATCCCGTATTGACGCCGGGCAAGAGCAACTCGGTCGCCGCATACACTATTCTCAGAATGACTTGGTTG
AGTACTCACCAGTCACAGAAAAGCATCTTACGGATGGCATGACAGTAAGAGAATTATGCAGTGCTGCCAT
AACCATGAGTGATAACACTGCGGCCAACTTACTTCTGACAACGATCGGAGGACCGAAGGAGCTAACCGCT
TTTTTGCACAACATGGGGGATCATGTAACTCGCCTTGATCGTTGGGAACCGGAGCTGAATGAAGCCATAC
CAAACGACGAGCGTGACACCACGATGCCTGTAGCAATGGCAACAACGTTGCGCAAACTATTAACTGGCGA
ACTACTTACTCTAGCTTCCCGGCAACAATTAATAGACTGGATGGAGGCGGATAAAGTTGCAGGACCACTT
CTGCGCTCGGCCCTTCCGGCTGGCTGGTTTATTGCTGATAAATCTGGAGCCGGTGAGCGTGGGTCTCGCG
GTATCATTGCAGCACTGGGGCCAGATGGTAAGCCCTCCCGTATCGTAGTTATCTACACGACGGGGAGTCA
GGCAACTATGGATGAACGAAATAGACAGATCGCTGAGATAGGTGCCTCACTGATTAAGCATTGGTAACTG
TCAGACCAAGTTTACTCATATATACTTTAGATTGATTTAAAACTTCATTTTTAATTTAAAAGGATCTAGG
TGAAGATCCTTTTTGATAATCTCATGACCAAAATCCCTTAACGTGAGTTTTCGTTCCACTGAGCGTCAGA
CCCCGTAGAAAAGATCAAAGGATCTTCTTGAGATCCTTTTTTTCTGCGCGTAATCTGCTGCTTGCAAACA
AAAAAACCACCGCTACCAGCGGTGGTTTGTTTGCCGGATCAAGAGCTACCAACTCTTTTTCCGAAGGTAA
CTGGCTTCAGCAGAGCGCAGATACCAAATACTGTTCTTCTAGTGTAGCCGTAGTTAGGCCACCACTTCAA
GAACTCTGTAGCACCGCCTACATACCTCGCTCTGCTAATCCTGTTACCAGTGGCTGCTGCCAGTGGCGAT
AAGTCGTGTCTTACCGGGTTGGACTCAAGACGATAGTTACCGGATAAGGCGCAGCGGTCGGGCTGAACGG
GGGGTTCGTGCACACAGCCCAGCTTGGAGCGAACGACCTACACCGAACTGAGATACCTACAGCGTGAGCT
ATGAGAAAGCGCCACGCTTCCCGAAGGGAGAAAGGCGGACAGGTATCCGGTAAGCGGCAGGGTCGGAACA
GGAGAGCGCACGAGGGAGCTTCCAGGGGGAAACGCCTGGTATCTTTATAGTCCTGTCGGGTTTCGCCACC
TCTGACTTGAGCGTCGATTTTTGTGATGCTCGTCAGGGGGGCGGAGCCTATGGAAAAACGCCAGCAACGC
GGCCTTTTTACGGTTCCTGGCCTTTTGCTGGCCTTTTGCTCACATGTTCTTTCCTGCGTTATCCCCTGAT
TCTGTGGATAACCGTATTACCGCCTTTGAGTGAGCTGATACCGCTCGCCGCAGCCGAACGACCGAGCGCA
GCGAGTCAGTGAGCGAGGAAGCGGAAGAGCGCCCAATACGCAAACCGCCTCTCCCCGCGCGTTGGCCGAT
TCATTAATGCAGCTGGCACGACAGGTTTCCCGACTGGAAAGCGGGCAGTGAGCGCAACGCAATTAATGTG
AGTTAGCTCACTCATTAGGCACCCCAGGCTTTACACTTTATGCTTCCGGCTCGTATGTTGTGTGGAATTG
TGAGCGGATAACAATTTCACACAGGAAACAGCTATGACCATGATTACGCCAAGCGCGCAATTAACCCTCA
CTAAAGGGAACAAAAGCTGGAGCTGCAAGCTTAATGTAGTCTTATGCAATACTCTTGTAGTCTTGCAACA
TGGTAACGATGAGTTAGCAACATGCCTTACAAGGAGAGAAAAAGCACCGTGCATGCCGATTGGTGGAAGT
AAGGTGGTACGATCGTGCCTTATTAGGAAGGCAACAGACGGGTCTGACATGGATTGGACGAACCACTGAA
TTGCCGCATTGCAGAGATATTGTATTTAAGTGCCTAGCTCGATACATAAACGGGTCTCTCTGGTTAGACC
AGATCTGAGCCTGGGAGCTCTCTGGCTAACTAGGGAACCCACTGCTTAAGCCTCAATAAAGCTTGCCTTG
AGTGCTTCAAGTAGTGTGTGCCCGTCTGTTGTGTGACTCTGGTAACTAGAGATCCCTCAGACCCTTTTAG
TCAGTGTGGAAAATCTCTAGCAGTGGCGCCCGAACAGGGACTTGAAAGCGAAAGGGAAACCAGAGGAGCT
CTCTCGACGCAGGACTCGGCTTGCTGAAGCGCGCACGGCAAGAGGCGAGGGGCGGCGACTGGTGAGTACG
CCAAAAATTTTGACTAGCGGAGGCTAGAAGGAGAGAGATGGGTGCGAGAGCGTCAGTATTAAGCGGGGGA
GAATTAGATCGCGATGGGAAAAAATTCGGTTAAGGCCAGGGGGAAAGAAAAAATATAAATTAAAACATAT
AGTATGGGCAAGCAGGGAGCTAGAACGATTCGCAGTTAATCCTGGCCTGTTAGAAACATCAGAAGGCTGT
AGACAAATACTGGGACAGCTACAACCATCCCTTCAGACAGGATCAGAAGAACTTAGATCATTATATAATA
CAGTAGCAACCCTCTATTGTGTGCATCAAAGGATAGAGATAAAAGACACCAAGGAAGCTTTAGACAAGAT
AGAGGAAGAGCAAAACAAAAGTAAGACCACCGCACAGCAAGCGGCCGCTGATCTTCAGACCTGGAGGAGG
AGATATGAGGGACAATTGGAGAAGTGAATTATATAAATATAAAGTAGTAAAAATTGAACCATTAGGAGTA
GCACCCACCAAGGCAAAGAGAAGAGTGGTGCAGAGAGAAAAAAGAGCAGTGGGAATAGGAGCTTTGTTCC
TTGGGTTCTTGGGAGCAGCAGGAAGCACTATGGGCGCAGCGTCAATGACGCTGACGGTACAGGCCAGACA
ATTATTGTCTGGTATAGTGCAGCAGCAGAACAATTTGCTGAGGGCTATTGAGGCGCAACAGCATCTGTTG
CAACTCACAGTCTGGGGCATCAAGCAGCTCCAGGCAAGAATCCTGGCTGTGGAAAGATACCTAAAGGATC
AACAGCTCCTGGGGATTTGGGGTTGCTCTGGAAAACTCATTTGCACCACTGCTGTGCCTTGGAATGCTAG
TTGGAGTAATAAATCTCTGGAACAGATTTGGAATCACACGACCTGGATGGAGTGGGACAGAGAAATTAAC
AATTACACAAGCTTAATACACTCCTTAATTGAAGAATCGCAAAACCAGCAAGAAAAGAATGAACAAGAAT
TATTGGAATTAGATAAATGGGCAAGTTTGTGGAATTGGTTTAACATAACAAATTGGCTGTGGTATATAAA
ATTATTCATAATGATAGTAGGAGGCTTGGTAGGTTTAAGAATAGTTTTTGCTGTACTTTCTATAGTGAAT
AGAGTTAGGCAGGGATATTCACCATTATCGTTTCAGACCCACCTCCCAACCCCGAGGGGACCCAGAGAGG
GCCTATTTCCCATGATTCCTTCATATTTGCATATACGATACAAGGCTGTTAGAGAGATAATTAGAATTAA
TTTGACTGTAAACACAAAGATATTAGTACAAAATACGTGACGTAGAAAGTAATAATTTCTTGGGTAGTTT
GCAGTTTTAAAATTATGTTTTAAAATGGACTATCATATGCTTACCGTAACTTGAAAGTATTTCGATTTCT
TGGCTTTATATATCTTGTGGAAAGGACGAAACACCGGCTATCGTGGAAGTCACAAGGTTTTAGAGCTAGA
AATAGCAAGTTAAAATAAGGCTAGTCCGTTATCAACTTGAAAAAGTGGCACCGAGTCGGTGCTTTTTTAA
GCTTGGCGTAACTAGATCTTGAGACAAATGGCAGTATTCATCCACAATTTTAAAAGAAAAGGGGGGATTG
GGGGGTACAGTGCAGGGGAAAGAATAGTAGACATAATAGCAACAGACATACAAACTAAAGAATTACAAAA
ACAAATTACAAAAATTCAAAATTTTCGGGTTTATTACAGGGACAGCAGAGATCCACTTTGGCGCCGGCTC
GAGGGGG
