>Addgene plasmid #77800 | CLK4 gRNA (BRDN0001146339) | depositor partial sequence | sequence record 145260 | Target Sequence
GCTATCGTGGAAGTCACAAG
