>Addgene plasmid #77800 | CLK4 gRNA (BRDN0001146339) | addgene partial sequence | sequence record 188435 | hU6-F
TAGAAAGTAATAATTTCTTGGGTAGTTTGCAGTTTTAAAATTATGTTTTAAAATGGACTATCATATGCTT
ACCGTAACTTGAAAGTATTTCGATTTCTTGGCTTTATATATCTTGTGGAAAGGACGAAACACCGGCTATC
GTGGAAGTCACAAGTTTTAGAGCTAGAAATAGCAAGTTAAAATAAGGCTAGTCCGTTATCAACTTGAAAA
AGTGGCACCGAGTCGGTGCTTTTTTAAGCTTGGCGTAACTAGATCTTGAGACAAATGGCAGTATTCATCC
ACAATTTTAAAAGAAAAGGGGGGATTGGGGGGTACAGTGCAGGGGAAAGAATAGTAGACATAATAGCAAC
AGACATACAAACTAAAGAATTACAAAAACAAATTACAAAAATTCAAAATTTTCGGGTTTATTACAGGGAC
AGCAGAGATCCACTTTGGCGCCGGCTCGAGGGGGCCCGGGTGCAAAGATGGATAAAGTTTTAAACAGAGA
GGAATCTTTGCAGCTAATGGACCTTCTAGGTCTTGAAAGGAGTGGGAATTGGCTCCGGTGCCCGTCAGTG
GGCAGAGCGC
